>Addgene plasmid #179529 | pAAV-EF1a-4mtGCaMP6f-DIO | addgene full sequence | sequence record 357624 | Addgene NGS Result
CCTGCAGGCAGCTGCGCGCTCGCTCGCTCACTGAGGCCGCCCGGGCGTCGGGCGACCTTTGGTCGCCCGG
CCTCAGTGAGCGAGCGAGCGCGCAGAGAGGGAGTGGCCAACTCCATCACTAGGGGTTCCTGCGGCCGCAC
GCGTAAGCTTTGCAAAGATGGATAAAGTTTTAAACAGAGAGGAATCTTTGCAGCTAATGGACCTTCTAGG
TCTTGAAAGGAGTGGGAATTGGCTCCGGTGCCCGTCAGTGGGCAGAGCGCACATCGCCCACAGTCCCCGA
GAAGTTGGGGGGAGGGGTCGGCAATTGAACCGGTGCCTAGAGAAGGTGGCGCGGGGTAAACTGGGAAAGT
GATGTCGTGTACTGGCTCCGCCTTTTTCCCGAGGGTGGGGGAGAACCGTATATAAGTGCAGTAGTCGCCG
TGAACGTTCTTTTTCGCAACGGGTTTGCCGCCAGAACACAGGTAAGTGCCGTGTGTGGTTCCCGCGGGCC
TGGCCTCTTTACGGGTTATGGCCCTTGCGTGCCTTGAATTACTTCCACCTGGCTGCAGTACGTGATTCTT
GATCCCGAGCTTCGGGTTGGAAGTGGGTGGGAGAGTTCGAGGCCTTGCGCTTAAGGAGCCCCTTCGCCTC
GTGCTTGAGTTGAGGCCTGGCCTGGGCGCTGGGGCCGCCGCGTGCGAATCTGGTGGCACCTTCGCGCCTG
TCTCGCTGCTTTCGATAAGTCTCTAGCCATTTAAAATTTTTGATGACCTGCTGCGACGCTTTTTTTCTGG
CAAGATAGTCTTGTAAATGCGGGCCAAGATCTGCACACTGGTATTTCGGTTTTTGGGGCCGCGGGCGGCG
ACGGGGCCCGTGCGTCCCAGCGCACATGTTCGGCGAGGCGGGGCCTGCGAGCGCGGCCACCGAGAATCGG
ACGGGGGTAGTCTCAAGCTGGCCGGCCTGCTCTGGTGCCTGGCCTCGCGCCGCCGTGTATCGCCCCGCCC
TGGGCGGCAAGGCTGGCCCGGTCGGCACCAGTTGCGTGAGCGGAAAGATGGCCGCTTCCCGGCCCTGCTG
CAGGGAGCTCAAAATGGAGGACGCGGCGCTCGGGAGAGCGGGCGGGTGAGTCACCCACACAAAGGAAAAG
GGCCTTTCCGTCCTCAGCCGTCGCTTCATGTGACTCCACGGAGTACCGGGCGCCGTCCAGGCACCTCGAT
TAGTTCTCGAGCTTTTGGAGTACGTCGTCTTTAGGTTGGGGGGAGGGGTTTTATGCGATGGAGTTTCCCC
ACACTGAGTGGGTGGAGACTGAAGTTAGGCCAGCTTGGCACTTGATGTAATTCTCCTTGGAATTTGCCCT
TTTTGAGTTTGGATCTTGGTTCATTCTCAAGCCTCAGACAGTGGTTCAAAGTTTTTTTCTTCCATTTCAG
GTGTCGTGAGGTACCGGATCCTCTAGAGTCGACTCCGGAATAACTTCGTATAGGATACTTTATACGAAGT
TATGCAGAATGGTAGCTGGATTGTAGCTGCTATTAGCAATATGAAACCTCTTAATAACTTCGTATAGCAT
ACATTATACGAAGTTATGGCGCTAATGGCGCGCCTTATTATTAACCGTTATCCTTCGCTGTCATCATTTG
TACAAACTCTTCGTAGTTTACCTGACCATCCCCATCGATGTCTGCTTCCCTGATCATTTCATCAACCTCT
TCATCTGTTAACTTCTCTCCAAGGTTTGTCATCACGTGGCGAAGCTCTGCTGCACTGATGTAGCCATTGC
CATCCTTATCAAACACACCGAACGCTTCTCTAATTTCTTCTTCCGTGTCCCTGTATTTCATTTTTCTTGC
CATCATTGTCAGGAACTCAGGGAAGTCGATTGTGCCGTCACCGTCGGCATCTACTTCATTGATCATGTCC
TGCAGCTCTGCTTCTGTGGGGTTCTGCCCCAGAGACCGCATCACCGTCCCCAGCTCCTTGGTTGTTATTG
TCCCATCCCCGTCCTTGTCAAATAGGGAGAATTCCTCTTTAAATTCTGCGATCTGCTCTTCAGTCAGTTG
GTCCGGCAGGTTGTACTCCAGCTTGTGCCCCAGGATGTTGCCGTCCTCCTTGAAGTCGATGCCCTTCAGC
TCGATGCGGTTCACCAGGGTGTCGCCCTCGAACTTCACCTCGGCGCGGGTCTTGTAGTTGCCGTCGTCCT
TGAAGAAGATGGTGCGCTCCTGGATGTAGCCTTCGGGCATGGCGGACTTGAAGAAGTCGTGCTGCTTCAT
GTGGTCGGGGTAGCGGCTGAAGCACTGCACGCCGTAGGTCAGGGTGGTCACGAGGGTGGGCCAGGGCACG
GGCAGCTTGCCGGTGGTGCAGATGAACTTCAGGGTCAGCTTGCCGTAGGTGGCATCGCCCTCACCCTCGC
CGGACACGCTGAACTTGTGGCCGTTTACGTCGCCGTCCAGCTCGACCAGGATGGGCACCACCCCGGTGAA
CAGCTCCTCGCCCTTGCTCACCATGCTCCCTCCGGTACCGCCCTTGTACAGCTCGTCCATGCCGAGAGTG
ATCCCGGCGGCGGTCACGAACTCCAGCAGGACCATGTGATCGCGCTTCTCGTTGGGGTCTTTCGAAAGTT
TGGACTGCACGCTCAGGTAGTGGTTGTCGGGCAGCAGCACGGGGCCGTCGCCGATGGGGGTGTTCTGCTG
GTAGTGGTAGGCGAGCTGCACGCCGCCGTCCTCGATGTTGTGGCGGATCTTGAAGTTCGCCTTGATGCCG
TTCTTCTGCTTGTCGGCCTTGATATAGACGTTCTCGAGTGAGCTCAGCCGACCTATAGCTCTGACTGCGT
GACCTGTCTTATTCCACTTACGACGTGATGAGTCGACCATGGTGGCGAGATCCTTATCGTCATCGTCGTA
CAGATCCCGACCCATTTGCTGTCCACCAGTCATGCTAGCCATACCATGATGATGATGATGATGAGAACCA
AGCTTCCCCTCCGGCGGCAACGAATGGATCTTGGCGCGCGGCACTGGGAGCCGCCGGGCCGAGCCTGTCA
AGCCCCGCAGCAGCAGCGGCGTCAGGACGGACAGTTTCCCCTCCGGCGGCAACGAATGGATCTTGGCGCG
CGGCACTGGGAGCCGCCGGGCCGAGCCTGTCAAGCCCCGCAGCAGCAGCGGCGTCAGGACGGACAGTTTC
CCCTCCGGCGGCAACGAATGGATCTTGGCGCGCGGCACTGGGAGCCGCCGGGCCGAGCCTGTCAAGCCCC
GCAGCAGCAGCGGCGTCAGGACGGACAGTTTCCCCTCCGGCGGCAACGAATGGATCTTGGCGCGCGGCAC
TGGGAGCCGCCGGGCCGAGCCTGTCAAGCCCCGCAGCAGCAGCGGCGTCAGGACGGACATGGTGGGCTAG
CCTAGCATAACTTCGTATAAAGTATCCTATACGAAGTTATTTGCCTTAACCCAGAAATTATCACTGTTAT
TCTTTAGAATGGTGCAAAGAATAACTTCGTATAATGTATGCTATACGAAGTTATGAATTCGATATCAAGC
TTATCGATAATCAACCTCTGGATTACAAAATTTGTGAAAGATTGACTGGTATTCTTAACTATGTTGCTCC
TTTTACGCTATGTGGATACGCTGCTTTAATGCCTTTGTATCATGCTATTGCTTCCCGTATGGCTTTCATT
TTCTCCTCCTTGTATAAATCCTGGTTGCTGTCTCTTTATGAGGAGTTGTGGCCCGTTGTCAGGCAACGTG
GCGTGGTGTGCACTGTGTTTGCTGACGCAACCCCCACTGGTTGGGGCATTGCCACCACCTGTCAGCTCCT
TTCCGGGACTTTCGCTTTCCCCCTCCCTATTGCCACGGCGGAACTCATCGCCGCCTGCCTTGCCCGCTGC
TGGACAGGGGCTCGGCTGTTGGGCACTGACAATTCCGTGGTGTTGTCGGGGAAATCATCGTCCTTTCCTT
GGCTGCTCGCCTATGTTGCCACCTGGATTCTGCGCGGGACGTCCTTCTGCTACGTCCCTTCGGCCCTCAA
TCCAGCGGACCTTCCTTCCCGCGGCCTGCTGCCGGCTCTGCGGCCTCTTCCGCGTCTTCGCCTTCGCCCT
CAGACGAGTCGGATCTCCCTTTGGGCCGCCTCCCCGCATCGATACCGAGCGCTGCTCGAGAGATCTACGG
GTGGCATCCCTGTGACCCCTCCCCAGTGCCTCTCCTGGCCCTGGAAGTTGCCACTCCAGTGCCCACCAGC
CTTGTCCTAATAAAATTAAGTTGCATCATTTTGTCTGACTAGGTGTCCTTCTATAATATTATGGGGTGGA
GGGGGGTGGTATGGAGCAAGGGGCAAGTTGGGAAGACAACCTGTAGGGCCTGCGGGGTCTATTGGGAACC
AAGCTGGAGTGCAGTGGCACAATCTTGGCTCACTGCAATCTCCGCCTCCTGGGTTCAAGCGATTCTCCTG
CCTCAGCCTCCCGAGTTGTTGGGATTCCAGGCATGCATGACCAGGCTCAGCTAATTTTTGTTTTTTTGGT
AGAGACGGGGTTTCACCATATTGGCCAGGCTGGTCTCCAACTCCTAATCTCAGGTGATCTACCCACCTTG
GCCTCCCAAATTGCTGGGATTACAGGCGTGAACCACTGCTCCCTTCCCTGTCCTTCTGATTTTGTAGGTA
ACCACGTGCGGACCGAGCGGCCGCAGGAACCCCTAGTGATGGAGTTGGCCACTCCCTCTCTGCGCGCTCG
CTCGCTCACTGAGGCCGGGCGACCAAAGGTCGCCCGACGCCCGGGCTTTGCCCGGGCGGCCTCAGTGAGC
GAGCGAGCGCGCAGCTGCCTGCAGGGGCGCCTGATGCGGTATTTTCTCCTTACGCATCTGTGCGGTATTT
CACACCGCATA
[95 nt withheld, positions 4842-4936]
T
[46 nt withheld, positions 4938-4983]
C
[141 nt withheld, positions 4985-5125]
CCTTTGACGTTGGAGTCCACGTTCTTT
[37 nt withheld, positions 5153-5189]
ACTCTATCTCGGGCTATTCTTTTGATTTATAAGGGATTTTGCCGATTTCGGTCTATTGGTTAAAAAATGA
GCTGATTTAACAAAAATTTAACGCGAATTTTAACAAAATATTAACGTTTACAATTTTATGGTGCACTCTC
AGTACAATCTGCTCTGATGCCGCATAGTTAAGCCAGCCCCGACACCCGCCAACACCCGCTGACGCGCCCT
GACGGGCTTGTCTGCTCCCGGCATCCGCTTACAGACAAGCTGTGACCGTCTCCGGGAGCTGCATGTGTCA
GAGGTTTTCACCGTCATCACCGAAACGCGCGAGACGAAAGGGCCTCGTGATACGCCTATTTTTATAGGTT
AATGTCATGATAATAATGGTTTCTTAGACGTCAGGTGGCACTTTTCGGGGAAATGTGCGCGGAACCCCTA
TTTGTTTATTTTTCTAAATACATTCAAATATGTATCCGCTCATGAGACAATAACCCTGATAAATGCTTCA
ATAATATTGAAAAAGGAAGAGTATGAGTATTCAACATTTCCGTGTCGCCCTTATTCCCTTTTTTGCGGCA
TTTTGCCTTCCTGTTTTTGCTCACCCAGAAACGCTGGTGAAAGTAAAAGATGCTGAAGATCAGTTGGGTG
CACGAGTGGGTTACATCGAACTGGATCTCAACAGCGGTAAGATCCTTGAGAGTTTTCGCCCCGAAGAACG
TTTTCCAATGATGAGCACTTTTAAAGTTCTGCTATGTGGCGCGGTATTATCCCGTATTGACGCCGGGCAA
GAGCAACTCGGTCGCCGCATACACTATTCTCAGAATGACTTGGTTGAGTACTCACCAGTCACAGAAAAGC
ATCTTACGGATGGCATGACAGTAAGAGAATTATGCAGTGCTGCCATAACCATGAGTGATAACACTGCGGC
CAACTTACTTCTGACAACGATCGGAGGACCGAAGGAGCTAACCGCTTTTTTGCACAACATGGGGGATCAT
GTAACTCGCCTTGATCGTTGGGAACCGGAGCTGAATGAAGCCATACCAAACGACGAGCGTGACACCACGA
TGCCTGTAGCAATGGCAACAACGTTGCGCAAACTATTAACTGGCGAACTACTTACTCTAGCTTCCCGGCA
ACAATTAATAGACTGGATGGAGGCGGATAAAGTTGCAGGACCACTTCTGCGCTCGGCCCTTCCGGCTGGC
TGGTTTATTGCTGATAAATCTGGAGCCGGTGAGCGTGGGTCTCGCGGTATCATTGCAGCACTGGGGCCAG
ATGGTAAGCCCTCCCGTATCGTAGTTATCTACACGACGGGGAGTCAGGCAACTATGGATGAACGAAATAG
ACAGATCGCTGAGATAGGTGCCTCACTGATTAAGCATTGGTAACTGTCAGACCAAGTTTACTCATATATA
CTTTAGATTGATTTAAAACTTCATTTTTAATTTAAAAGGATCTAGGTGAAGATCCTTTTTGATAATCTCA
TGACCAAAATCCCTTAACGTGAGTTTTCGTTCCACTGAGCGTCAGACCCCGTAGAAAAGATCAAAGGATC
TTCTTGAGATCCTTTTTTTCTGCGCGTAATCTGCTGCTTGCAAACAAAAAAACCACCGCTACCAGCGGTG
GTTTGTTTGCCGGATCAAGAGCTACCAACTCTTTTTCCGAAGGTAACTGGCTTCAGCAGAGCGCAGATAC
CAAATACTGTTCTTCTAGTGTAGCCGTAGTTAGGCCACCACTTCAAGAACTCTGTAGCACCGCCTACATA
CCTCGCTCTGCTAATCCTGTTACCAGTGGCTGCTGCCAGTGGCGATAAGTCGTGTCTTACCGGGTTGGAC
TCAAGACGATAGTTACCGGATAAGGCGCAGCGGTCGGGCTGAACGGGGGGTTCGTGCACACAGCCCAGCT
TGGAGCGAACGACCTACACCGAACTGAGATACCTACAGCGTGAGCTATGAGAAAGCGCCACGCTTCCCGA
AGGGAGAAAGGCGGACAGGTATCCGGTAAGCGGCAGGGTCGGAACAGGAGAGCGCACGAGGGAGCTTCCA
GGGGGAAACGCCTGGTATCTTTATAGTCCTGTCGGGTTTCGCCACCTCTGACTTGAGCGTCGATTTTTGT
GATGCTCGTCAGGGGGGCGGAGCCTATGGAAAAACGCCAGCAACGCGGCCTTTTTACGGTTCCTGGCCTT
TTGCTGGCCTTTTGCTCACATGT
Features (pLannotate 1.2.2; 27 found; start..end, strand, type, name):
     12..39      +  repeat_region  AAV2 ITR (fragment): inverted terminal repeat of adeno-associated virus serotype 2 inverted
     68..95      +  repeat_region  AAV2 ITR (fragment): inverted terminal repeat of adeno-associated virus serotype 2 inverted
    158..224     +  CDS            small t antigen (fragment): SV40 (simian virus 40) small t antigen
    231..1409    +  promoter       EF-1α promoter: strong constitutive promoter for human elongation factor EF-1α
   1416..1433    +  misc_feature   MCS (fragment): pUC18/19 multiple cloning site
   1440..1473    +  protein_bind   lox2272: Cre-mediated recombination occurs in the 8-bp core sequence (GGATACTT). lox2272 sites are compatible with each other, but incompatible with loxP or loxN sites (Lee and Saito, 1988). Cre recombinase
   1474..1523    -  intron         β-globin intron (fragment): internally truncated intron from human β-globin
   1524..1557    +  protein_bind   loxP: Cre-mediated recombination occurs in the 8-bp core sequence (GCATACAT). Cre recombinase
   1593..2939    -  CDS            GCaMP6f: improved fluorescent protein-based calcium sensor (Chen et al., 2013)
   2970..3043    -  CDS            COX8 presequence (fragment): mitochondrial presequence of human cytochrome c oxidase subunit VIII (Rizutto et al., 1989)
   3072..3145    -  CDS            COX8 presequence (fragment): mitochondrial presequence of human cytochrome c oxidase subunit VIII (Rizutto et al., 1989)
   3174..3247    -  CDS            COX8 presequence (fragment): mitochondrial presequence of human cytochrome c oxidase subunit VIII (Rizutto et al., 1989)
   3276..3350    -  CDS            COX8 presequence: mitochondrial presequence of human cytochrome c oxidase subunit VIII (Rizutto et al., 1989)
   3367..3400    -  protein_bind   lox2272: Cre-mediated recombination occurs in the 8-bp core sequence (GGATACTT). lox2272 sites are compatible with each other, but incompatible with loxP or loxN sites (Lee and Saito, 1988). Cre recombinase
   3401..3450    -  intron         β-globin intron (fragment): internally truncated intron from human β-globin
   3451..3484    -  protein_bind   loxP: Cre-mediated recombination occurs in the 8-bp core sequence (GCATACAT). Cre recombinase
   3485..3509    +  misc_feature   MCS (fragment): pBluescript multiple cloning site
   3509..4097    +  misc_feature   WPRE: woodchuck hepatitis virus posttranscriptional regulatory element
   4129..4605    +  polyA_signal   hGH poly(A) signal: human growth hormone polyadenylation signal
   4645..4785    +  repeat_region  AAV2 ITR: inverted terminal repeat of adeno-associated virus serotype 2 inverted
   4790..4841    -  misc_feature   bom (fragment): basis of mobility region from pBR322
   4860..5315    +  rep_origin     f1 ori (sequence partly withheld): f1 bacteriophage origin of replication; arrow indicates direction of (+) strand synthesis
   5316..5365    -  misc_feature   bom (fragment): basis of mobility region from pBR322
   5467..5502    -  CDS            rop (fragment): Rop protein, which maintains plasmids at low copy number; rop
   5597..5701    +  promoter       AmpR promoter: bla
   5702..6562    +  CDS            AmpR: β-lactamase; bla; confers resistance to ampicillin, carbenicillin, and related antibiotics
   6733..7321    +  rep_origin     ori: high-copy-number ColE1/pMB1/pBR322/pUC origin of replication
