[The description below was written by a language model from this plasmid's Addgene catalogue record and pLannotate feature annotations shown in this document.]
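Description:
pAAV-EF1a-4mtGCaMP6f-DIO is an adeno-associated virus transfer plasmid for Cre-dependent expression of a mitochondria-targeted calcium indicator. It was built on the pAAV-EF1a-double floxed-mCherry-WPRE-HGHpA backbone by replacing the reporter with the 4mtGCaMP6f insert through AscI and NheI sites that were destroyed during cloning. In bacteria it is maintained by a high-copy ColE1/pUC-type origin and selected with ampicillin through the bla gene; an f1 origin is also present. The catalogue lists a total size of 7,362 bp, while the sequenced record is 7,382 nt. The annotation detects a full AAV2 ITR downstream of the cassette but only short ITR fragments upstream. This may reflect the difficulty of sequencing and annotating these repeats rather than a real truncation. Several other short hits (SV40 small t, β-globin intron, bom, rop) are brief fragment matches rather than functional parts.

The payload sits between the ITRs. The human EF-1α promoter is followed by a DIO (double-floxed inverted open reading frame) cassette, then a WPRE to enhance transcript stability and expression, and the human growth hormone polyadenylation signal. The coding sequence is a synthetic fusion of four tandem COX8 mitochondrial presequences at the N terminus of GCaMP6f, which directs the sensor to the mitochondrial matrix. It lies in antisense orientation relative to the promoter and is flanked by oppositely oriented lox2272 and loxP pairs. Cre recombinase inverts the cassette through one pair of sites and then excises a site of the other pair, locking the open reading frame in the sense orientation. Expression is therefore restricted to Cre-expressing cells. The construct is used to package AAV for cell-type-specific imaging of mitochondrial calcium, and the associated publication concerns axonal mitochondria in parvalbumin basket cells.
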