Addgene plasmid #179529: pAAV-EF1a-4mtGCaMP6f-DIO
Purpose: Cre-dependent expression of mitochondria-targeted GCaMP6f under control of the EF1a promoter
Depositing lab: Maarten Kole. Depositing organization: Netherlands Institute for Neuroscience. Publication: Parvalbumin basket cell myelination accumulates axonal mitochondria to internodes. Kole K, Voesenek BJB, Brinia ME, Petersen N, Kole MHP. Nat Commun. 2022 Dec 9;13(1):7598. doi: 10.1038/s41467-022-35350-x. PubMed 36494349.
Backbone
  Vector backbone: pAAV-EF1a-double floxed-mCherry-WPRE-HGHpA
  Backbone manufacturer: Karl Deisseroth
  Backbone size w/o insert (bp): 5604
  Total vector size (bp): 7362
  Vector type: AAV
Growth in bacteria
  Bacterial resistance: Ampicillin, 100 μg/mL
  Growth temperature: 37°C
  Growth strain: NEB Stable
  Copy number: High Copy
Gene/Insert
  Gene/Insert name: 4mtGCaMP6f
  Species: Synthetic
  Insert size (bp): 1758
  Promoter: Ef1a
  Tag / fusion protein: 4x Cox8 targeting sequence (N terminal on insert)
  Cloning method: Restriction Enzyme; 5′ cloning site AscI (destroyed during cloning); 3′ cloning site NheI (destroyed during cloning)
  Sequencing primers: 5′ GGATTGTAGCTGCTATTAGC; 3′ GGCAAATAACTTCGTATAGGA
Resource information
  A portion of this plasmid was derived from a plasmid made by: The plasmid from which 4mtGCaMP6f was derived was generously gifted by Diego de Stefani
Terms and licenses: Academic/Nonprofit Terms; Industry Terms: Not Available to Industry
Depositor comments: Please visit https://doi.org/10.1101/2022.04.07.487496 for bioRxiv preprint.
How to cite: pAAV-EF1a-4mtGCaMP6f-DIO was a gift from Maarten Kole (Addgene plasmid # 179529 ; http://n2t.net/addgene:179529 ; RRID:Addgene_179529)
