>Addgene plasmid #179529 | pAAV-EF1a-4mtGCaMP6f-DIO | depositor partial sequence | sequence record 348757 | ORF, in DOI
CTTCGCTGTCATCATTTGTACAAACTCTTCGTAGTTTACCTGACCATCCCCATCGATGTCTGCTTCCCTG
ATCATTTCATCAACCTCTTCATCTGTTAACTTCTCTCCAAGGTTTGTCATCACGTGGCGAAGCTCTGCTG
CACTGATGTAGCCATTGCCATCCTTATCAAACACACCGAACGCTTCTCTAATTTCTTCTTCCGTGTCCCT
GTATTTCATTTTTCTTGCCATCATTGTCAGGAACTCAGGGAAGTCGATTGTGCCGTCACCGTCGGCATCT
ACTTCATTGATCATGTCCTGCAGCTCTGCTTCTGTGGGGTTCTGCCCCAGAGACCGCATCACCGTCCCCA
GCTCCTTGGTTGTTATTGTCCCATCCCCGTCCTTGTCAAATAGGGAGAATTCCTCTTTAAATTCTGCGAT
CTGCTCTTCAGTCAGTTGGTCCGGCAGGTTGTACTCCAGCTTGTGCCCCAGGATGTTGCCGTCCTCCTTG
AAGTCGATGCCCTTCAGCTCGATGCGGTTCACCAGGGTGTCGCCCTCGAACTTCACCTCGGCGCGGGTCT
TGTAGTTGCCGTCGTCCTTGAAGAAGATGGTGCGCTCCTGGATGTAGCCTTCGGGCATGGCGGACTTGAA
GAAGTCGTGCTGCTTCATGTGGTCGGGGTAGCGGCTGAAGCACTGCACGCCGTAGGTCAGGGTGGTCACG
AGGGTGGGCCAGGGCACGGGCAGCTTGCCGGTGGTGCAGATGAACTTCAGGGTCAGCTTGCCGTAGGTGG
CATCGCCCTCACCCTCGCCGGACACGCTGAACTTGTGGCCGTTTACGTCGCCGTCCAGCTCGACCAGGAT
GGGCACCACCCCGGTGAACAGCTCCTCGCCCTTGCTCACCATGCTCCCTCCGGTACCGCCCTTGTACAGC
TCGTCCATGCCGAGAGTGATCCCGGCGGCGGTCACGAACTCCAGCAGGACCATGTGATCGCGCTTCTCGT
TGGGGTCTTTCGAAAGTTTGGACTGCACGCTCAGGTAGTGGTTGTCGGGCAGCAGCACGGGGCCGTCGCC
GATGGGGGTGTTCTGCTGGTAGTGGTAGGCGAGCTGCACGCCGCCGTCCTCGATGTTGTGGCGGATCTTG
AAGTTCGCCTTGATGCCGTTCTTCTGCTTGTCGGCCTTGATATAGACGTTCTCGAGTGAGCTCAGCCGAC
CTATAGCTCTGACTGCGTGACCTGTCTTATTCCACTTACGACGTGATGAGTCGACCATGGTGGCGAGATC
CTTATCGTCATCGTCGTACAGATCCCGACCCATTTGCTGTCCACCAGTCATGCTAGCCATACCATGATGA
TGATGATGATGAGAACCAAGCTTCCCCTCCGGCGGCAACGAATGGATCTTGGCGCGCGGCACTGGGAGCC
GCCGGGCCGAGCCTGTCAAGCCCCGCAGCAGCAGCGGCGTCAGGACGGACAGTTTCCCCTCCGGCGGCAA
CGAATGGATCTTGGCGCGCGGCACTGGGAGCCGCCGGGCCGAGCCTGTCAAGCCCCGCAGCAGCAGCGGC
GTCAGGACGGACAGTTTCCCCTCCGGCGGCAACGAATGGATCTTGGCGCGCGGCACTGGGAGCCGCCGGG
CCGAGCCTGTCAAGCCCCGCAGCAGCAGCGGCGTCAGGACGGACAGTTTCCCCTCCGGCGGCAACGAATG
GATCTTGGCGCGCGGCACTGGGAGCCGCCGGGCCGAGCCTGTCAAGCCCCGCAGCAGCAGCGGCGTCAGG
ACGGACAT
